Addgene plasmid #18374: T4 Lysozyme N68C TA
Depositing lab: Brian Matthews. Depositing organization: University of Oregon.
Backbone
  Vector backbone: pHS1403
  Backbone size w/o insert (bp): 5000
  Vector type: Bacterial Expression
Growth in bacteria
  Bacterial resistance: Ampicillin, 100 μg/mL
  Growth temperature: 37°C
  Growth strain: DH5alpha
  Copy number: High Copy
Gene/Insert
  Gene/Insert name: T4 Lysozyme (alt name: DH64TA)
  Species: Bacteriophage T4
  Insert size (bp): 600
  Mutation: N68C TA
  GenBank ID: NP_049736
  Entrez Gene: e (a.k.a. T4p123)
  Cloning method: Restriction Enzyme; 5′ cloning site BamHI (not destroyed); 3′ cloning site HindIII (not destroyed)
  Sequencing primers: 5′ na; 3′ GGCGTATCACGAGGCCC
Terms and licenses: Academic/Nonprofit Terms; Industry Terms: Not Available to Industry
Depositor comments: The BamHI site is 27 bp from the ATG and the HindIII site is 115 bp from the stop.
How to cite: T4 Lysozyme N68C TA was a gift from Brian Matthews (Addgene plasmid # 18374 ; http://n2t.net/addgene:18374 ; RRID:Addgene_18374)
