[The description below was written by a language model from this plasmid's Addgene catalogue record.]
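Description:
T4 Lysozyme N68C TA is a bacterial expression plasmid built on the pHS1403 backbone (about 5 kb without insert) that carries a mutant form of the bacteriophage T4 lysozyme gene (gene e). It is maintained as a high-copy plasmid in E. coli cloning strains such as DH5alpha and is selected with ampicillin. The record does not name the origin of replication, the promoter that drives expression, or any fusion tags, and no feature table is available to confirm these elements.

The insert is roughly 600 bp and was cloned as a BamHI–HindIII fragment, with both sites preserved so the cassette can be excised or replaced. According to the depositor's notes, the BamHI site lies 27 bp from the start codon and the HindIII site 115 bp from the stop codon, so the fragment includes short flanking untranslated regions on either side of the coding sequence. The listed mutation, N68C, replaces asparagine 68 with cysteine. The "TA" suffix (the alternative name is DH64TA) denotes a particular sequence background, but the record does not define it. In the T4 lysozyme literature such suffixes often refer to substitutions of the native cysteines, which would leave the engineered cysteine as the only one, though this cannot be confirmed from the fields given.

The intended application is not stated. Single-site T4 lysozyme variants of this kind are generally expressed in E. coli for purification and used in studies of protein structure, stability and folding, and an introduced cysteine can support site-specific labeling or disulfide engineering.
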