>Addgene plasmid #18374 | T4 Lysozyme N68C TA | addgene partial sequence | sequence record 24160 | 3primeUP
CTANGAAAAGCCCGCTCATTAGGCGGGCTCAGATCTGCTCATGTTTGACAGCTTATCATCGATAAGCTTC
GGCAATAAATTCTTGATATGTTTTCATATGTTTCCTTTAAATATTTTAATTAGTAATTGTCTATTCAAGT
AATTGTGAATATACTATCACAATTCCAAGAGAAAGTAAACAGCTTTATAGATTTTTATACGCGTCCCAAG
TGCCAGTTCTAAACGTTGTAATGACTCGTTTTGCGCGATTAGGTGTTTGATTATACCATCTACTTTTAGC
TAAGTTAACTGCTGCTTCATCCCAGCGTTTTTGTTGAAGCATACGTAAAGAGTTAGTAAATCCTGCCACA
CCGGTTTCTCCCATTTGGAAAACCATATTAATCAATGCAGCGCGACGAACCGCATCAAGAGAATCATAAA
CCGGTTTTAATTTAGCATTTCTCAGAATTCCGCGAACAGCAGCATCAACATCCTGACAAAAGAGTTTTTC
AGCCTCATCTTTTGTAATTACACCATTAGTATTACGCCCAATAGCTTTATCTAATTCAGATTTAGCAGCA
TTAAGTGATGGACTTTTTGTAAGCAAATGACCGATGCCAATAGTGTAATAGCCTTCTGTGTCTTTATAGA
TTTTAAGTCTAAGACCTTCATCTATACGTAACATTTCAAATATATTCATAATACCTCCTAAGCATCGATG
GATCCTGTTTCCTGTGTGAAATTGTTATCCGCTCACAATTCCACACATTATACGAGCCGATGATTAATTG
TCAACAGGGGGATGGGGAGTAAGCTGATCCTGTTTCCTGTGTGAAATTGTTATCCGCTCACAATTCCACA
CATTATACGAGCCGATGATTAATTGTCAACAGGGGGNANGGGGAGTAAGCTCATCGATGGATCGACCGGG
NTTCCCGGGGGGNAAATGGNNANCCNCNCNCNATTCCCCCCNNTTNACNAGCCGGAAGCNNNAAGNGNAA
AGCCNGGGGGGNCCNANGNGGGANCNAACTTACNTTAATTGNGNTGNNCNCNNGNCCCNCTTTCCNNNCN
GGNAANCCGGNCNGGCCNGNNNCCNNCNAANGGGGNNAANN
